Addgene plasmid #183024: pB6-Hipp11-tdTomato cre reporter-FNF-DTA
Purpose: B6J Hipp11-pCAG-loxP-FNF-bGHpA-3xSV40pA-loxP-tdTomato-WPRE-bpA allele targeting vector, low copy number
Depositing lab: Mario Capecchi. Depositing organization: University of Utah.
Backbone
  Vector backbone: Custom
  Backbone manufacturer: Hyung-song Nam, Capecchi laboratory
  Vector type: Mammalian Expression, Bacterial Expression, Mouse Targeting, Cre/Lox
  Selectable markers: Neomycin (select with G418)
Growth in bacteria
  Bacterial resistance: Ampicillin, 100 μg/mL
  Growth temperature: 30°C
  Growth strain: DH10B
  Copy number: Low Copy
Gene/Insert
  Gene/Insert name: tdTomato
  Species: Synthetic
Resource information
  A portion of this plasmid was derived from a plasmid made by: CAG promoter is from pCAGGS obtained from BCCM/LMBP. FNF is from plasmid #22687. bGH pA is from Neal Copeland. SV40 pA is from Clontech. tdTomato is from Roger Tsien. WPRE is from Miguel Ramalho-Santos.
Terms and licenses: Academic/Nonprofit Terms; Industry Terms: Not Available to Industry
Depositor comments: Similar to the situation with some other plasmids in this collection, the missing four nucleotides at the 5' end of the WPRE renders it unrecognizable to SnapGene, but the expression vector is functional.
How to cite: pB6-Hipp11-tdTomato cre reporter-FNF-DTA was a gift from Mario Capecchi (Addgene plasmid # 183024 ; http://n2t.net/addgene:183024 ; RRID:Addgene_183024)
