[The description below was written by a language model from this plasmid's Addgene catalogue record and pLannotate feature annotations shown in this document.]
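Description:
pB6-Hipp11-tdTomato cre reporter-FNF-DTA is a roughly 21.9 kb mouse gene-targeting vector, built on a custom low-copy backbone, for inserting a Cre-dependent tdTomato reporter at the Hipp11 locus of C57BL/6J mice by homologous recombination. It is propagated in E. coli from a p15A origin under ampicillin selection (AmpR). The targeting region is bracketed by attB1 and attB2 Gateway sites. The long unannotated stretches on either side of the cassette, which contain fragments matching mouse Eif4enif1 upstream and Drg1 downstream, are consistent with genomic homology arms, although the record does not give their lengths or boundaries.

The payload is driven by the CAG promoter (CMV enhancer, chicken β-actin promoter and chimeric intron). Immediately downstream is a loxP-flanked stop cassette. It contains an FRT-flanked neomycin/kanamycin resistance gene (FNF) with an EM7 bacterial promoter, followed by a bGH polyadenylation signal and three tandem SV40 polyadenylation signals. No separate mammalian promoter is annotated for NeoR, so CAG appears to drive it in mammalian cells, allowing G418 selection, while the polyA array terminates transcription before the reporter. After the second loxP come tdTomato, a WPRE to enhance expression and a bGH polyA. Cre excision of the floxed cassette places tdTomato directly under CAG, permanently labelling recombined cells and their progeny. FLP can remove the neo gene alone and leave the polyA stop in place. Outside the homology region, a PGK promoter-driven diphtheria toxin A cassette provides negative selection against random integration. The depositor notes that the WPRE lacks four nucleotides at its 5' end but that the vector is functional. Several short annotated fragments (such as 9xHis, gH and lacZα) look like incidental matches or backbone remnants.
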