Features (pLannotate 1.2.2; 52 found; start..end, strand, type, name):
    125..159     +  promoter       HSV TK promoter (fragment): herpes simplex virus thymidine kinase promoter
    164..663     +  promoter       PGK promoter: mouse phosphoglycerate kinase 1 promoter
    690..1262    +  CDS            DTA: diphtheria toxin fragment A; Corynebacterium diphtheriae tox
   1265..1337    +  CDS            small t antigen (fragment): SV40 (simian virus 40) small t antigen
   1339..1404    +  intron         small t intron: SV40 (simian virus 40) small t antigen intron
   1478..1702    +  polyA_signal   bGH poly(A) signal: bovine growth hormone polyadenylation signal
   1706..1727    +  promoter       SV40 promoter (fragment): SV40 enhancer and early promoter
   1731..1751    +  misc_feature   MCS (fragment): pBluescript multiple cloning site
   1764..1782    -  promoter       T3 promoter: promoter for bacteriophage T3 RNA polymerase
   1783..1821    +  CDS            ΔTK (fragment): truncated herpes simplex virus thymidine kinase (Salomon et al., 1995) confers sensitivity to nucleoside analogs such as acyclovir or ganciclovir
   1863..1911    +  polyA_signal   HSV TK poly(A) signal: herpes simplex virus thymidine kinase polyadenylation signal (Cole and Stacy, 1985)
   2214..2368    +  CDS            lacZα (fragment): LacZα fragment of β-galactosidase; lacZ fragment
   2374..2473    -  misc_feature   bom (fragment): basis of mobility region from pBR322
   2575..2610    -  CDS            rop (fragment): Rop protein, which maintains plasmids at low copy number; rop
   2705..2809    +  promoter       AmpR promoter: bla
   2810..3670    +  CDS            AmpR: β-lactamase; bla; confers resistance to ampicillin, carbenicillin, and related antibiotics
   3835..4380    +  rep_origin     p15A ori: Plasmids containing the medium-copy-number p15A origin of replication can be propagated in E. coli cells that contain a second plasmid with the ColE1 origin.
   4468..4523    +  rep_origin     RSF ori (fragment): Plasmids containing the RSF 1030 origin of replication can be propagated in E. coli cells that contain additional plasmids with compatible origins.
   4622..4643    -  misc_feature   bom (fragment): basis of mobility region from pBR322
   4664..4682    +  promoter       T7 promoter: promoter for bacteriophage T7 RNA polymerase
   4764..4871    +  CDS            gH (fragment): GH_HHV2H - Experimental evidence at protein level: Swiss-Prot protein existence level 1. The heterodimer glycoprotein H-glycoprotein L is required for the fusion of viral and plasma membranes leading to virus entry into the host cell. Following initial binding to host receptor, membrane fusion is mediated by the fusion machinery composed of gB and the heterodimer gH/gL. May also be involved in the fusion between the virion envelope and the outer nuclear membrane during virion morphogenesis (By similarity). Interaction with host integrins ITGAV/ITGB3 triggers release of cytosolic Ca(2+) and FAK
   4876..4901    -  misc_feature   MCS (fragment): pUC18/19 multiple cloning site
   4925..4949    +  protein_bind   attB1: mutant version of attB; recombination site for the Gateway® BP reaction BP Clonase™
   5973..6104    +  CDS            Eif4enif1 (fragment): 4ET_MOUSE - Also known as Clast4 From Mus musculus (Mouse).
   7454..7798    +  CDS            Eif4enif1 (fragment): 4ET_MOUSE - Also known as Clast4 From Mus musculus (Mouse).
   8257..8427    +  CDS            Eif4enif1 (fragment): 4ET_MOUSE - Also known as Clast4 From Mus musculus (Mouse).
   8928..9164    +  CDS            Eif4enif1 (fragment): 4ET_MOUSE - Also known as Clast4 From Mus musculus (Mouse).
  10693..11072   +  enhancer       CMV enhancer: human cytomegalovirus immediate early enhancer
  11074..11351   +  promoter       chicken β-actin promoter: No description available
  11352..12368   +  intron         chimeric intron: chimera between introns from chicken β-actin and rabbit β-globin
  12423..12456   +  protein_bind   loxP: Cre-mediated recombination occurs in the 8-bp core sequence (GCATACAT). Cre recombinase
  12458..12491   +  protein_bind   FRT (minimal): supports FLP-mediated excision but not integration (Turan and Bode, 2011) FLP recombinase from the Saccharomyces cerevisiae 2μ plasmid
  12492..12539   +  promoter       EM7 promoter: synthetic bacterial promoter&nbsp
  12558..13361   +  CDS            NeoR/KanR: aminoglycoside phosphotransferase from Tn5; aph(3')-II (or nptII); confers resistance to neomycin, kanamycin, and G418 (Geneticin®)
  13374..13407   +  protein_bind   FRT (minimal): supports FLP-mediated excision but not integration (Turan and Bode, 2011) FLP recombinase from the Saccharomyces cerevisiae 2μ plasmid
  13434..13658   +  polyA_signal   bGH poly(A) signal: bovine growth hormone polyadenylation signal
  13662..13683   +  promoter       SV40 promoter (fragment): SV40 enhancer and early promoter
  13713..13738   +  misc_feature   MCS (fragment): pBluescript multiple cloning site
  13738..13820   +  CDS            large T antigen (fragment): large T antigen from SV40 (simian virus 40)
  13843..13964   +  polyA_signal   SV40 poly(A) signal: SV40 polyadenylation signal
  13971..14053   +  CDS            large T antigen (fragment): large T antigen from SV40 (simian virus 40)
  14076..14197   +  polyA_signal   SV40 poly(A) signal: SV40 polyadenylation signal
  14204..14286   +  CDS            large T antigen (fragment): large T antigen from SV40 (simian virus 40)
  14309..14430   +  polyA_signal   SV40 poly(A) signal: SV40 polyadenylation signal
  14453..14486   +  protein_bind   loxP: Cre-mediated recombination occurs in the 8-bp core sequence (GCATACAT). Cre recombinase
  14496..15923   +  CDS            tdTomato: tdTomato is a basic (constitutively fluorescent) orange fluorescent protein published in 2004, derived from Discosoma sp.. It is reported to be a somewhat slowly-maturing tandem dimer with low acid sensitivity.
  15935..16519   +  misc_feature   WPRE: woodchuck hepatitis virus posttranscriptional regulatory element
  16564..16788   +  polyA_signal   bGH poly(A) signal: bovine growth hormone polyadenylation signal
  16792..16813   +  promoter       SV40 promoter (fragment): SV40 enhancer and early promoter
  18444..18461   +  CDS            9xHis (fragment): 9xHis affinity tag
  21525..21620   -  CDS            DRG1 (fragment): DRG1_HUMAN - Also known as NEDD3. Experimental evidence at protein level: Swiss-Prot protein existence level 1. Catalyzes the conversion of GTP to GDP through hydrolysis of the gamma-phosphate bond in GTP (PubMed:29915238, PubMed:23711155). Appears to have an intrinsic GTPase activity that is stimulated by ZC3H15/DFRP1 binding likely by increasing the affinity for the potassium ions (PubMed:23711155). When hydroxylated at C-3 of 'Lys-22' by JMJD7, may bind to RNA and play a role in translation (PubMed:19819225, PubMed:29915238). Binds to microtubules and promotes microtubule polymerization and
  21873..21897   -  protein_bind   attB2: mutant version of attB; recombination site for the Gateway® BP reaction BP Clonase™
>Addgene plasmid #183024 | pB6-Hipp11-tdTomato cre reporter-FNF-DTA | addgene full sequence | sequence record 360499 | Addgene NGS Result
GGAAGCAAAAAGCCTCTCCACCCAGGCCTGGAATGTTTCCACCCAATGTCGAGCAGTGTGGTTTTGCAAG
AGGAAGCAAAAAGCCTCTCCACCCAGGCCTGGAATGTTTCCACCCAATGTCGAGCAAACCCCGCCCAGCG
TCTTGTCATTGGCGAATTCTACCGGGTAGGGGAGGCGCTTTTCCCAAGGCAGTCTGGAGCATGCGCTTTA
GCAGCCCCGCTGGGCACTTGGCGCTACACAAGTGGCCTCTGGCCTCGCACACATTCCACATCCACCGGTA
GGCGCCAACCGGCTCCGTTCTTTGGTGGCCCCTTCGCGCCACCTTCTACTCCTCCCCTAGTCAGGAAGTT
CCCCCCCGCCCCGCAGCTCGCGTCGTGCAGGACGTGACAAATGGAAGTAGCACGTCTCACTAGTCTCGTG
CAGATGGACAGCACCGCTGAGCAATGGAAGCGGGTAGGCCTTTGGGGCAGCGGCCAATAGCAGCTTTGCT
CCTTCGCTTTCTGGGCTCAGAGGCTGGGAAGGGGTGGGTCCGGGGGCGGGCTCAGGGGCGGGCTCAGGGG
CGGGGCGGGCGCCCGAAGGTCCTCCGGAGGCCCGGCATTCTGCACGCTTCAAAAGCGCACGTCTGCCGCG
CTGTTCTCCTCTTCCTCATCTCCGGGCCTTTCGACCTGCAGGTCCTCGCCATGGATCCTGATGATGTTGT
TGATTCTTCTAAATCTTTTGTGATGGAAAACTTTTCTTCGTACCACGGGACTAAACCTGGTTATGTAGAT
TCCATTCAAAAAGGTATACAAAAGCCAAAATCTGGTACACAAGGAAATTATGACGATGATTGGAAAGGGT
TTTATAGTACCGACAATAAATACGACGCTGCGGGATACTCTGTAGATAATGAAAACCCGCTCTCTGGAAA
AGCTGGAGGCGTGGTCAAAGTGACGTATCCAGGACTGACGAAGGTTCTCGCACTAAAAGTGGATAATGCC
GAAACTATTAAGAAAGAGTTAGGTTTAAGTCTCACTGAACCGTTGATGGAGCAAGTCGGAACGGAAGAGT
TTATCAAAAGGTTCGGTGATGGTGCTTCGCGTGTAGTGCTCAGCCTTCCCTTCGCTGAGGGGAGTTCTAG
CGTTGAATATATTAATAACTGGGAACAGGCGAAAGCGTTAAGCGTAGAACTTGAGATTAATTTTGAAACC
CGTGGAAAACGTGGCCAAGATGCGATGTATGAGTATATGGCTCAAGCCTGTGCAGGAAATCGTGTCAGGC
GATCTCTTTGTGAAGGAACCTTACTTCTGTGGTGTGACATAATTGGACAAACTACCTACAGAGATTTAAA
GCTCTAAGGTAAATATAAAATTTTTAAGTGTATAATGTGTTAAACTACTGATTCTAATTGTTTGTGTATT
TTAGATTCCAACCTATGGAACTGATGAATGGGAGCAGTGGTGGAATGCAGATCCTAGAGCTCGCTGATCA
GCCTCGACTGTGCCTTCTAGTTGCCAGCCATCTGTTGTTTGCCCCTCCCCCGTGCCTTCCTTGACCCTGG
AAGGTGCCACTCCCACTGTCCTTTCCTAATAAAATGAGGAAATTGCATCGCATTGTCTGAGTAGGTGTCA
TTCTATTCTGGGGGGTGGGGTGGGGCAGGACAGCAAGGGGGAGGATTGGGAAGACAATAGCAGGCATGCT
GGGGATGCGGTGGGCTCTATGGCTTCTGAGGCGGAAAGAACCAGCTGGGGCTCGAGGGGGGGCCCGGTAC
CCAGCTTTTGTTCCCTTTAGTGAGGGTTAATTGCGCGCACGTTTGCCCGGGAGATGGGGGAGGCTAACTG
AAACACGGAAGGAGACAATACCGGAAGGAACCCGCGCTATGACGGCAATAAAAAGACAGAATAAAACGCA
CGGGTGTTGGGTCGTTTGTTCATAAACGCGGGGTTCGGTCCCAGGGCTGGCACTCTGTCGATACCCCACC
GAGACCCCATTGGGGCCAATACGCCCGCGTTTCTTCCTTTTCCCCACCCCACCCCCCAAGTTCGGGTGAA
GGCCCAGGGCTCGCAGCCAACGTCGGGGCGGCAGGCCCTGCCATAGCCACTGGCCCCGTGGGTTAGGGAC
GGGGTCCCCCATGGGGAATGGTTTATGGTTCGTGGGGGTTATTATTTTGGGCGTTGCGTGGGGTCAGGTC
CACGACCCAAGCTTGGCTGCAGGTCGAGCTCGCGAAAGCTTGGCACTGGCCGTCGTTTTACAACGTCGTG
ACTGGGAAAACCCTGGCGTTACCCAACTTAATCGCCTTGCAGCACATCCCCCTTTCGCCAGCTGGCGTAA
TAGCGAAGAGGCCCGCACCGATCGCCCTTCCCAACAGTTGCGCAGCCTGAATGGCGAATGGCGCCTGATG
CGGTATTTTCTCCTTACGCATCTGTGCGGTATTTCACACCGCATATGGTGCACTCTCAGTACAATCTGCT
CTGATGCCGCATAGTTAAGCCAGCCCCGACACCCGCCAACACCCGCTGACGCGCCCTGACGGGCTTGTCT
GCTCCCGGCATCCGCTTACAGACAAGCTGTGACCGTCTCCGGGAGCTGCATGTGTCAGAGGTTTTCACCG
TCATCACCGAAACGCGCGAGACGAAAGGGCCTCGTGATACGCCTATTTTTATAGGTTAATGTCATGATAA
TAATGGTTTCTTAGACGTCAGGTGGCACTTTTCGGGGAAATGTGCGCGGAACCCCTATTTGTTTATTTTT
CTAAATACATTCAAATATGTATCCGCTCATGAGACAATAACCCTGATAAATGCTTCAATAATATTGAAAA
AGGAAGAGTATGAGTATTCAACATTTCCGTGTCGCCCTTATTCCCTTTTTTGCGGCATTTTGCCTTCCTG
TTTTTGCTCACCCAGAAACGCTGGTGAAAGTAAAAGATGCTGAAGATCAGTTGGGTGCACGAGTGGGTTA
CATCGAACTGGATCTCAACAGCGGTAAGATCCTTGAGAGTTTTCGCCCCGAAGAACGTTTTCCAATGATG
AGCACTTTTAAAGTTCTGCTATGTGGCGCGGTATTATCCCGTGTTGACGCCGGGCAAGAGCAACTCGGTC
GCCGCATACACTATTCTCAGAATGACTTGGTTGAGTACTCACCAGTCACAGAAAAGCATCTTACGGATGG
CATGACAGTAAGAGAATTATGCAGTGCTGCCATAACCATGAGTGATAACACTGCGGCCAACTTACTTCTG
ACAACGATCGGAGGACCGAAGGAGCTAACCGCTTTTTTGCACAACATGGGGGATCATGTAACTCGCCTTG
ATCGTTGGGAACCGGAGCTGAATGAAGCCATACCAAACGACGAGCGTGACACCACGATGCCTGCAGCAAT
GGCAACAACGTTGCGCAAACTATTAACTGGCGAACTACTTACTCTAGCTTCCCGGCAACAATTAATAGAC
TGGATGGAGGCGGATAAAGTTGCAGGACCACTTCTGCGCTCGGCCCTTCCGGCTGGCTGGTTTATTGCTG
ATAAATCTGGAGCCGGTGAGCGTGGGTCTCGCGGTATCATTGCAGCACTGGGGCCAGATGGTAAGCCCTC
CCGTATCGTAGTTATCTACACGACGGGGAGTCAGGCAACTATGGATGAACGAAATAGACAGATCGCTGAG
ATAGGTGCCTCACTGATTAAGCATTGGTAACTGTCAGACCAAGTTTACTCATATATACTTTAGATTGATT
TAAAACTTCATTTTTAATTTAAAAGGATCTAGGTGAAGATCCTTTTTGATAATCTCATGACCAAAATCCC
TTAACGTGAGTTTTCGTTCCACTGAGCGTCAGACCCCTTAATAAGATGATCTTCTTGAGATCGTTTTGGT
CTGCGCGTAATCTCTTGCTCTGAAAACGAAAAAACCGCCTTGCAGGGCGGTTTTTCGAAGGTTCTCTGAG
CTACCAACTCTTTGAACCGAGGTAACTGGCTTGGAGGAGCGCAGTCACCAAAACTTGTCCTTTCAGTTTA
GCCTTAACCGGCGCATGACTTCAAGACTAACTCCTCTAAATCAATTACCAGTGGCTGCTGCCAGTGGTGC
TTTTGCATGTCTTTCCGGGTTGGACTCAAGACGATAGTTACCGGATAAGGCGCAGCGGTCGGACTGAACG
GGGGGTTCGTGCATACAGTCCAGCTTGGAGCGAACTGCCTACCCGGAACTGAGTGTCAGGCGTGGAATGA
GACAAACGCGGCCATAACAGCGGAATGACACCGGTAAACCGAAAGGCAGGAACAGGAGAGCGCACGAGGG
AGCCGCCAGGGGGAAACGCCTGGTATCTTTATAGTCCTGTCGGGTTTCGCCACCACTGATTTGAGCGTCA
GATTTCGTGATGCTTGTCAGGGGGGCGGAGCCTATGGAAAAACGGCTTTGCCGCGGCCCTCTCACTTCCC
TGTTAAGTATCTTCCTGGCATCTTCCAGGAAATCTCCGCCCCGTTCGTAAGCCATTTCCGCTCGCCGCAG
TCGAACGACCGAGCGTAGCGAGTCAGTGAGCGAGGAAGCGGAATATATCCTGTATCACATATTCTGCTGA
CGCACCGGTGCAGCCTTTTTTCTCCTGCCACATGAAGCACTTCACTGACACCCTCATCAGTGCCAACATA
GTAAGCCAGTATACACTCCGCTAGCAACCTGGCTTATCGAAATTAATACGACTCACTATAGGGAGACCGG
CAGATCCGGCGCGCCTGCAGGCGCGCCACTAGTTAATTATTTAAATCGATGCGACGCTAGCGGCCGCGTT
TGCTTTTGTTTCGTGTTGGTCACCACGGCCGAGTTTCCTCGGGACCCCGGGCAGCTGCTTTACATCCCAA
AGACCTATCTGCTCGGCCGGCCTCGGAACGCGAGCCTGCCCGGAAGATCCCCGGGTACCGAGCTCGAATT
CATCGTCACCATCACCTCGAATCAACAAGTTTGTACAAAAAAGCAGGCTTTAAAGGAACCAATTCAGTCG
AGCAAATAGAATTTAAGGCCAGCCTGGGGCCTTGTGAGGGCCTACTGTGACCCTCCAAAAAATAAAACAA
GATTAGCTGTTGTGGGAAAGTAGAAGGACAAATGTGAGGCAGGAGATGAGAGAGGAATGACTGGTCACAT
GATGGGAGTCCAGTGAACATGCTGGCAGGTCTGTAAATTGTTCTCTTATGGGTTTATTTGTGATGATACA
TCTAGCTTTACCAGTGGGTTGGGATTTTTGTTTTTGTTTTTAACTGATACAGACTTATCCAATCAAAACT
GATAGACAAGGGGACTAGAATAGTTCTGTGCTTCAGGACTCCATATGAAACCCTGCACTAAATATCCCAA
AGGCTCTTGCTTTAGAGAAACTCCAGAAGGAATTTTGTTCATGAGTTAGGCCCTGTCTCATCCTTTATAA
AATTCATTATAAAATTATATAATTTCATTATAAAATAAACAAGAACAAAGGATCCTTAATGGTAAGTTCT
AGTAAGGTGTACGATAATTGAGTTTTCATGTATGTAATTTTAAAAGAAAAATACAAGGAACAAGTGGAAT
CATAGGTTCTGAGGTCTCTGAAACATCTCTTCCCCATTACTAAGGTATATTTCCAGCCATGCTCTTCCCT
CTTCTTAGCCCTATTTCAGGGTTGAGAAACATGAGAACACACACAGGCCCATTTTACAGGGTGGCAAAGA
TGGATTGAAGTTCTTGGGACAATGACTACTTGCCCCTTTGTGTTCTCTTGTAGTAGCTATAGGTCAGAAC
ATTAGAATTACCTCTGCCCAAGTAAACAAAATGGGAACTCTTTACCCTGTTGAAGATGGCTTCACCTGGT
AAAGCTAGGCTTAAGAGCGAGTGCTGCATAGCCCAGTGGTCAAGTGCTCCAAAGCATATGTAAGACCCTA
GGCTTAATTCCCAGTGTCCTGAAAAGATAAAGCACTGGCTTAGTGTTAGGCAAAGGCACTTGAGTGTGCT
GATCTCTGCCTCTTCTCTGCAGCTTTCTCCTTCCTTCACCCCTACCTCAGTGATCCGGAAGATGTATGAA
AGCAGAGAGAAAACCAAGGAGGAAATGGCACCTGGAATGGTGGTTCCTGGTGATGGTAAAGAGGATACTC
AGAAGACCAGCGAAGGTACTGCTGCTTACCTGTGTCAGAACATAGGCATGAGTGACTGCAGTGTCAGGGA
GATGGGTTAGTGAGCTCAAACTTGCTCACTTGACATTGTGGCCAGCCGGGGTAACGATGTGCTTTAGCTT
ATGATTCTTACCATCTTTCAAGTTGAATAACAAACTCATTTAGCATATTGATATAGCTCAATTCTTTTTT
TAACGTATTTGTGTATTTGCCTGTGGTATGTCTGCATCATGTGTATCCAGTGCCCAAGGAGGCCAGAAGA
GGGCATCAGAACCTCTAGAATTGTGAGCCACATGTGGGTGCTGGGAAGAGGTCCTCTTCAAGAGTATCCA
GGTAGATAGGGGGATAGATGCAGGGTTGTTGTTGTTTCTGTTACAGGTTGTTTGTTTTATTTGCAACAGG
ATCTTACTGTGTAGCTGTGGCTAACCTCAAACTCACAGAGATCTACTGGTCTCTGCCTCCCAAGTCTTAG
GATTAAAGGTGCCTCAACTACATGCCTGGCAACTTGTGCTTTTTGTTTTGTAACACTATGTCAGAGGTTT
TTGAGTTATTCCTTTATGCACCGGGAATGCAGCTCAATTGTACTAAGTAGTAGAATACTTGCCAGCATGT
ACAAGACCATGGGTTCATGTTCACTCCCCAAGAAAGGAAATGACAACATCAAAAATAATTATTTCAGCAA
AGAATTTGAAGACCTTGGCATCTATGGACTGGAGAGATAGATCAGGGCACTGTTTGCTCTTCCAGAGGAC
CTGGGTTCAATTGCCAGCACCCACATGATAGCTCACCTTTTGTGACTTCAGCCCTAGGTGACCTAGCACC
CTCCCCTGGCCTCTGTGAGCACTGAACTCGACAGGCACACAGACATACATACAGGCAAAACACCATCCAT
ATACATCATAATATAAGAAAATAAGGTTATAAATAAAATGTGGGCATCTATTCCTAGCTCAAGGCCTAAC
TACTCTATGACCATAACTCAACTCCGGGGCTTATGGAGAGTACCAGCTGTGCATCTGTCTACATTTAAAG
CAAATAGATGACTTTCCATGAAAGCATCTAACATGGTTAAGAGGAAAAAAGAGCCGGCATGGTGGCACAC
GCCTTTAATCCCAGCACTTGGGAAGCATAGGCAGGTGGATTTCTGAGTTCGAGGCCAGCCTGGTCTACAA
AGTGAGTTCCAGGACAGCCAGGGCTATACAGAGAAACCATGTCTTGAAAAACCAAAAAAAAAAAAAAGGA
AAAAAGAATTGTCAGAATTTTTAAAAGTAAGATTTGCTGGGTTGTTGGGAATTGAAATAAATTGATAAAG
GATATCAAAATGTCCTGTAAATGAATCCTTACAGAGAACCTGCTGTCATCCAATCCCATACCCAATACTG
ATCAAGACTCTTCTACGACAAATCCTAAGCTTTCAACATTACAGCGGTCTTCATGTTCCACCCCACTCTC
CCAGACCAGCCGTTATACCAAAGAACAAGATTATCGACCTAAAACAGCAGGAAGGAAAACACCTACCTTG
GCATCCCCAGTCCCAGGAACACCTTTTCTCCGCCCTACCCACCAAGTTCCCCTTGTCCCTCATGTTCCTA
TTGTTCGACCTGCACACCAGCTTCACCCAGGATTAGTCCAAAGGTTGATAGCCCAAGGGGTACATCCACA
GCATCTTCCAAGTTTGCTCCAAGCTGGTGAGTTTCTGACTGGGTGTGGGCATTGGTTATTGGTCGTAGTA
TAAAAATTGCTGCCACTAATTAAATGTTACATTATACTAAGTATTCCAAAAAGATCTTACTAGATTTAAA
TTCTTCTACCTAAGTAGTGAGTCCAATCCAGTCTCACTTCCTTAGCTCACAAAAAGATTAGGAAACCTGC
CAGACAGTGGTAATACACGCCTTTAATCCCTGCACTCAGGAAGCAGAGGCAGGTGGATCTCTTTGAGTTC
AAGGATAGCCAGGGTACACTAAGGAACCCTGGCTGTGGCGTTCATTTACAATTGTGTCTGTGTATGCATA
TTCATGTACCCTGGTACATGTATGGTGGCAAGTGTTCACCACATCCACCTCCTTGTAAGTATCCAAATCA
ACAAAAGTAGTAAACTTTGACATTTTTAGGAACATCTACAACTCATGAGTTTCTTCTTTCTCCCCATCAG
GTGTGCTTCCTCCTGGGATAGACATGGCTCCTTTACAGGGGCTATCTGGCCCACTCCTGGGTCAACCCTT
GTACCCTTTGGTCTCTGCTGCTAGTCACCCTCTCCTAAACCCTCGTCCTGGGACCCCTCTGCATTTGGCG
GTGATGCAGCAGCAGCTACAGCGCTCAGGTAAGGTTTAGAAATAGGCCAGGTTAGCTGATCACACTGGAA
AGTTCTGAGATTTCCAGGAGCAATAGTTATCACTGCCCCTTTGTTTCTTAGGTGTCACTAGAAAAACAGG
TGAAGTGAACTGACCTGTGCAGTCTCAGGGATTATTACTACTGCAAGGACAGTCGGAGCCAGCCATGCTC
TAGCTCTGTTTTTCACTTCTTATAAGCCTGAGAATTTTTGCTGAGATGTGAACATGTCAGCCTTGGTGGG
CTTTCTTACGTTGCATTTTCTTACGTTGCATTTTGCACTTTAGGAAGCCTTTGGTTAAATCCTCTGGTAG
ACTTCCCATCCCCCAAAGTAACAAACCATTCAAGCAAAGTAGGTCAGAAAATATTGTCAATACTGAGAAC
AGGACTTGGGAGTGAGTATCCAAGGGTGGTCTTAGTAGACTTGTGGGGTTCTGTGGGTGAGGTGTAGAGT
AGAGCTACTTTGCTGCACTGACACTCTTCTCTCCATAGTTCTGCATCCTCCAGGCTCTAGTTCCCAGGCA
GCAGCTATCAGCGTTCAGACTCCTCAGAATGTACCCAGCCGGTCGGGCATGCCCCACATGCACTCCCAGC
TGGAGCATCGTACCAGCCAAAGGAGCAGCTCCCCTGTGGGCCTTGCCAAATGGTTTGGCTCAGATGTGCT
ACAGCAGCCTCTGCCCTCCATGCCCACCAAAGTCATCAGTGTAGATGAACTGGAATATAGACAGTGAAGA
GGGCAGGCTGGCTCACCCATACCTGGACCTGTGGTGACACCCTGGTCATGACTCTCATTCCCTCTTTGTA
ATGGGCTTTTACATTGGAGCACACTATGTGAAGATGTTTAGGGGATCCACATACCTACCATGATCTACAT
TATGACAGAAGGCTGTTAAATCGAATGAACCTACATGGTTCAAATACAAGGGATACAAGATTGTCAGTCC
TGGAAGTCTTTCTTTTATAAAATATGTGAATGAAGTGTTGGTGTCTTCTAGAGGTGACACCTAAGGGTTC
TGAAAAAATAAAATGTATAGACCCTTATGTACAGACCTGTGTATAAACTTTTGTACATACAAATAGGGTA
GCTTTTTTTGAACTTATACATACAGCTGTACATAAAGTAACTATCAGTTAGGCTTGTGTCAACTGTTTGG
ATTTTTTTCACTTGAATATTTGGGACTTTTTCTTTTGGTTTATTAAAAGTTACATATGCCACGTGTGTGA
ACGATATGGCTGGTACTGTGTTTATTTCTTCCATGAACTAAGACAGTCTAAATGAGTTCCTTTCACGTTT
TAATTTTACCTTAGGACTTCTGGAATTTCTTCTGCACATAAAGTTCTGATAGCATTAGTTTAAGCTGGAC
TAACCCTGAAAGTAGCTTGTGGCAAGTATCAAGGAATCAATATTATACTCTACAAAATCAAAGTTTACAG
AGAAGTCATATAGTAATTTTTCTGAAATTTACTGGCACAATGTTAATCCAGCCTGACTCCAACTAATTAA
TGGTCACATTAATTTAAGTCTTTCCCTTGCCTCTGCTGCATTAGTTTCTCTCAAAATTGTTAACTTACAA
CTTGAAGTCTGGTATTATAAATTGAATGTAAAGCATTCTGAAAGATACTATACTGATTGCAGGTTTTTCA
GTCAGGTTCAAGCTAATTTGACCAGTCATTGGATTAATTATGGATCTGGGGCCATAAATGCTATTTTAAT
TCCACTATAGAGATTAAAATAAGCCATTCTCCATTTCATAATATTCTATTGGACTTTGACTGCAGGGGCC
TCCAAGTCTTGACAGTAGATTATAATCCTTCAGCTGCCCACTCTACTGGAGGAGGACAAACTGGTCACTT
TTCAGCAAAACCTGGCTGTGGATCAGGGCAGTCTGGTACTTCCAAGCTCATTAGATGCCATCATGCTCTC
ACTGCCTCCTCAGCTTCAAGAGGAATCTGGAAAAAGCAGTCCCACTGGTCAGGAAAGGAACACTAGTGCA
CTTATCCTGGGTGTCTGCTGAGCCAACAGTGGTAGTAAGGTAAGGGCAGGATGTGTCAAACTGCCAATAG
AGAACTACTTACTCTTCAGGCTGAAGCTGATGGAACAGGTAACAAAGGCAAACACTAATCATGATCAGCA
AGATGAAGCAGAAAGGGAACAAGGGGATATTAAATGTGTATAGACACGCTAGAGAGATGGCTCAGCAGTT
AAGAGAACTAGCTGGTCTTTCAGAGGTCCTGAGATCAATACCGGTCATGGTCGACATTGATTATTGACTA
GTTATTAATAGTAATCAATTACGGGGTCATTAGTTCATAGCCCATATATGGAGTTCCGCGTTACATAACT
TACGGTAAATGGCCCGCCTGGCTGACCGCCCAACGACCCCCGCCCATTGACGTCAATAATGACGTATGTT
CCCATAGTAACGCCAATAGGGACTTTCCATTGACGTCAATGGGTGGAGTATTTACGGTAAACTGCCCACT
TGGCAGTACATCAAGTGTATCATATGCCAAGTACGCCCCCTATTGACGTCAATGACGGTAAATGGCCCGC
CTGGCATTATGCCCAGTACATGACCTTATGGGACTTTCCTACTTGGCAGTACATCTACGTATTAGTCATC
GCTATTACCATGGTCGAGGTGAGCCCCACGTTCTGCTTCACTCTCCCCATCTCCCCCCCCTCCCCACCCC
CAATTTTGTATTTATTTATTTTTTAATTATTTTGTGCAGCGATGGGGGCGGGGGGGGGGGGGGGGCGCGC
GCCRGGGGGGGGGGGGGGGGGSGGGGGGSGGGGSGGGGSGRGGCGGRGAGGTGCGGCGGCAGCCAATCAG
AGCGGCGCGCTCCGAAAGTTTCCTTTTATGGCGAGGCGGCGGCGGCGGCGGCCCTATAAAAAGCGAAGCG
CGCGGCGGGCGGGAGTCGCTGCGCGCTGCCTTCGCCCCGTGCCCCGCTCCGCCGCCGCCTCGCGCCGCCC
GCCCCGGCTCTGACTGACCGCGTTACTCCCACAGGTGAGCGGGCGGGACGGCCCTTCTCCTCCGGGCTGT
AATTAGCGCTTGGTTTAATGACGGCTTGTTTCTTTTCTGTGGCTGCGTGAAAGCCTTGAGGGGCTCCGGG
AGGGCCCTTTGTGCGGGGGGAGCGGCTCGGGGGGTGCGTGCGTGTGTGTGTGCGTGGGGAGCGCCGCGTG
CGGCTCCGCGCTGCCCGGCGGCTGTGAGCGCTGCGGGCGCGGCGCGGGGCTTTGTGCGCTCCGCAGTGTG
CGCGAGGGGAGCGCGGCCGGGGGCGGTGCCCCGCGGTGCGGGGGGGGCTGCGAGGGGAACAAAGGCTGCG
TGCGGGGTGTGTGCGTGGGGGGGTGAGCAGGGGGTGTGGGCGCGTCGGTCGGGCTGCAACCCCCCCTGCA
CCCCCCTCCCCGAGTTGCTGAGCACGGCCCGGCTTCGGGTGCGGGGCTCCGTACGGGGCGTGGCGCGGGG
CTCGCCGTGCCGGGCGGGGGGTGGCGGCAGGTGGGGGTGCCGGGCGGGGCGGGGCCGCCTCGGGCCGGGG
RGGGCTCGGGGGAGGGGCGCGGCGGCCCCCGGAGCGCCGGCGGCTGTCGAGGCGCGGCGAGCCGCAGCCA
TTGCCTTTTATGGTAATCGTGCGAGAGGGCGCAGGGACTTCCTTTGTCCCAAATCTGTGCGGAGCCGAAA
TCTGGGAGGCGCCGCCGCACCCCCTCTAGCGGGCGCGGGGCGAAGCGGTGCGGCGCCGGCAGGAAGGAAA
TGGGCGGGGAGGGCCTTCGTGCGTCGCCGCGCCGCCGTCCCCTTCTCCCTCTCCAGCCTCGGGGCTGTCC
GCGGGGGGACGGCTGCCTTCGGGGGGGACGGGGCAGGGCGGGGTTCGGCTTCTGGCGTGTGACCGGCGGC
TCTAGAGCCTCTGCTAACCATGTTCATGCCTTCTTCTTTTTCCTACAGCTCCTGGGCAACGTGCTGGTTA
TTGTGCTGTCTCATCATTTTGGCAAAGAATTCATAACTTCGTATAGCATACATTATACGAAGTTATAGAA
GTTCCTATTCTCTAGAAAGTATAGGAACTTCGTTGACAATTAATCATCGGCATAGTATATCGGCATAGTA
TAATACGACAAGGTGAGGAACTAAACCATGGGATCGGCCATTGAACAAGATGGATTGCACGCAGGTTCTC
CGGCCGCTTGGGTGGAGAGGCTATTCGGCTATGACTGGGCACAACAGACAATCGGCTGCTCTGATGCCGC
CGTGTTCCGGCTGTCAGCGCAGGGGCGCCCGGTTCTTTTTGTCAAGACCGACCTGTCCGGTGCCCTGAAT
GAACTGCAGGACGAGGCAGCGCGGCTATCGTGGCTGGCCACGACGGGCGTTCCTTGCGCAGCTGTGCTCG
ACGTTGTCACTGAAGCGGGAAGGGACTGGCTGCTATTGGGCGAAGTGCCGGGGCAGGATCTCCTGTCATC
TCACCTTGCTCCTGCCGAGAAAGTATCCATCATGGCTGATGCAATGCGGCGGCTGCATACGCTTGATCCG
GCTACCTGCCCATTCGACCACCAAGCGAAACATCGCATCGAGCGAGCACGTACTCGGATGGAAGCCGGTC
TTGTCGATCAGGATGATCTGGACGAAGAGCATCAGGGGCTCGCGCCAGCCGAACTGTTCGCCAGGCTCAA
GGCGCGCATGCCCGACGGCGATGATCTCGTCGTGACCCATGGCGATGCCTGCTTGCCGAATATCATGGTG
GAAAATGGCCGCTTTTCTGGATTCATCGACTGTGGCCGGCTGGGTGTGGCGGACCGCTATCAGGACATAG
CGTTGGCTACCCGTGATATTGCTGAAGAGCTTGGCGGCGAATGGGCTGACCGCTTCCTCGTGCTTTACGG
TATCGCCGCTCCCGATTCGCAGCGCATCGCCTTCTATCGCCTTCTTGACGAGTTCTTCTGAGGGGATCAA
TTCGAAGTTCCTATTCTCTAGAAAGTATAGGAACTTCGCTAGCAGCTCGCTGATCAGCCTCGACTGTGCC
TTCTAGTTGCCAGCCATCTGTTGTTTGCCCCTCCCCCGTGCCTTCCTTGACCCTGGAAGGTGCCACTCCC
ACTGTCCTTTCCTAATAAAATGAGGAAATTGCATCGCATTGTCTGAGTAGGTGTCATTCTATTCTGGGGG
GTGGGGTGGGGCAGGACAGCAAGGGGGAGGATTGGGAAGACAATAGCAGGCATGCTGGGGATGCGGTGGG
CTCTATGGCTTCTGAGGCGGAAAGAACCAGCTGGGGCTCGACTAGAGCTTGCGGAACCCTTACCACCGCG
GTGGCGGCCGCTCTAGAATCATAATCAGCCATACCACATTTGTAGAGGTTTTACTTGCTTTAAAAAACCT
CCCACACCTCCCCCTGAACCTGAAACATAAAATGAATGCAATTGTTGTTGTTAACTTGTTTATTGCAGCT
TATAATGGTTACAAATAAAGCAATAGCATCACAAATTTCACAAATAAAGCATTTTTTTCACTGCATTCTA
GTTGTGGTTTGTCCAAACTCATCAATGTATCTTAACTAGAATCATAATCAGCCATACCACATTTGTAGAG
GTTTTACTTGCTTTAAAAAACCTCCCACACCTCCCCCTGAACCTGAAACATAAAATGAATGCAATTGTTG
TTGTTAACTTGTTTATTGCAGCTTATAATGGTTACAAATAAAGCAATAGCATCACAAATTTCACAAATAA
AGCATTTTTTTCACTGCATTCTAGTTGTGGTTTGTCCAAACTCATCAATGTATCTTAACTAGAATCATAA
TCAGCCATACCACATTTGTAGAGGTTTTACTTGCTTTAAAAAACCTCCCACACCTCCCCCTGAACCTGAA
ACATAAAATGAATGCAATTGTTGTTGTTAACTTGTTTATTGCAGCTTATAATGGTTACAAATAAAGCAAT
AGCATCACAAATTTCACAAATAAAGCATTTTTTTCACTGCATTCTAGTTGTGGTTTGTCCAAACTCATCA
ATGTATCTTAACTAGTGGATCTCATGCCTAGGATAACTTCGTATAGCATACATTATACGAAGTTATAGGC
GCGCCATGGTGAGCAAGGGCGAGGAGGTCATCAAAGAGTTCATGCGCTTCAAGGTGCGCATGGAGGGCTC
CATGAACGGCCACGAGTTCGAGATCGAGGGCGAGGGCGAGGGCCGCCCCTACGAGGGCACCCAGACCGCC
AAGCTGAAGGTGACCAAGGGCGGCCCCCTGCCCTTCGCCTGGGACATCCTGTCCCCCCAGTTCATGTACG
GCTCCAAGGCGTACGTGAAGCACCCCGCCGACATCCCCGATTACAAGAAGCTGTCCTTCCCCGAGGGCTT
CAAGTGGGAGCGCGTGATGAACTTCGAGGACGGCGGTCTGGTGACCGTGACCCAGGACTCCTCCCTGCAG
GACGGCACGCTGATCTACAAGGTGAAGATGCGCGGCACCAACTTCCCCCCCGACGGCCCCGTAATGCAGA
AGAAGACCATGGGCTGGGAGGCCTCCACCGAGCGCCTGTACCCCCGCGACGGCGTGCTGAAGGGCGAGAT
CCACCAGGCCCTGAAGCTGAAGGACGGCGGCCACTACCTGGTGGAGTTCAAGACCATCTACATGGCCAAG
AAGCCCGTGCAACTGCCCGGCTACTACTACGTGGACACCAAGCTGGACATCACCTCCCACAACGAGGACT
ACACCATCGTGGAACAGTACGAGCGCTCCGAGGGCCGCCACCACCTGTTCCTGGGGCATGGCACCGGCAG
CACCGGCAGCGGCAGCTCCGGCACCGCCTCCTCCGAGGACAACAACATGGCCGTCATCAAAGAGTTCATG
CGCTTCAAGGTGCGCATGGAGGGCTCCATGAACGGCCACGAGTTCGAGATCGAGGGCGAGGGCGAGGGCC
GCCCCTACGAGGGCACCCAGACCGCCAAGCTGAAGGTGACCAAGGGCGGCCCCCTGCCCTTCGCCTGGGA
CATCCTGTCCCCCCAGTTCATGTACGGCTCCAAGGCGTACGTGAAGCACCCCGCCGACATCCCCGATTAC
AAGAAGCTGTCCTTCCCCGAGGGCTTCAAGTGGGAGCGCGTGATGAACTTCGAGGACGGCGGTCTGGTGA
CCGTGACCCAGGACTCCTCCCTGCAGGACGGCACGCTGATCTACAAGGTGAAGATGCGCGGCACCAACTT
CCCCCCCGACGGCCCCGTAATGCAGAAGAAGACCATGGGCTGGGAGGCCTCCACCGAGCGCCTGTACCCC
CGCGACGGCGTGCTGAAGGGCGAGATCCACCAGGCCCTGAAGCTGAAGGACGGCGGCCACTACCTGGTGG
AGTTCAAGACCATCTACATGGCCAAGAAGCCCGTGCAACTGCCCGGCTACTACTACGTGGACACCAAGCT
GGACATCACCTCCCACAACGAGGACTACACCATCGTGGAACAGTACGAGCGCTCCGAGGGCCGCCACCAC
CTGTTCCTGTACGGCATGGACGAGCTGTACAAGTAATTAATTAAAACCTCTGGATTACAAAATTTGTGAA
AGATTGACTGGTATTCTTAACTATGTTGCTCCTTTTACGCTATGTGGATACGCTGCTTTAATGCCTTTGT
ATCATGCTATTGCTTCCCGTATGGCTTTCATTTTCTCCTCCTTGTATAAATCCTGGTTGCTGTCTCTTTA
TGAGGAGTTGTGGCCCGTTGTCAGGCAACGTGGCGTGGTGTGCACTGTGTTTGCTGACGCAACCCCCACT
GGTTGGGGCATTGCCACCACCTGTCAGCTCCTTTCCGGGACTTTCGCTTTCCCCCTCCCTATTGCCACGG
CGGAACTCATCGCCGCCTGCCTTGCCCGCTGCTGGACAGGGGCTCGGCTGTTGGGCACTGACAATTCCGT
GGTGTTGTCGGGGAAATCATCGTCCTTTCCTTGGCTGCTCGCCTGTGTTGCCACCTGGATTCTGCGCGGG
ACGTCCTTCTGCTACGTCCCTTCGGCCCTCAATCCAGCGGACCTTCCTTCCCGCGGCCTGCTGCCGGCTC
TGCGGCCTCTTCCGCGTCTTCGCCTTCGCCCTCAGACGAGTCGGATCTCCCTTTGGGCCGCCTCCCCGCA
GGATCCACTAGAGCGGCCGCCTAGAGCTCGCTATCAGCCTCGACTGTGCCTTCTAGTTGCCAGCCATCTG
TTGTTTGCCCCTCCCCCGTGCCTTCCTTGACCCTGGAAGGTGCCACTCCCACTGTCCTTTCCTAATAAAA
TGAGGAAATTGCATCGCATTGTCTGAGTAGGTGTCATTCTATTCTGGGGGGTGGGGTGGGGCAGGACAGC
AAGGGGGAGGATTGGGAAGACAATAGCAGGCATGCTGGGGATGCGGTGGGCTCTATGGCTTCTGAGGCGG
AAAGAACCAGCTGGGGCTCGACTAGAGCTTGCGGAACCCTTAAGCTTGTCATTCGAATTTAGACACCCAC
ATGGTGGCTCATGACCATCTATCTATAAATGGATCTGATTTTCATGTCTGGCAGTGTACAGAAGCTAACT
GAAGAAAGGTGGAAGACCCACAAGAGTTCAAGATAAGCCCTATATAGTGAAGTTCAAGGCAAGCTTTTTC
TACCTGAAACTTAGTCTCAAAAAAAAATGAATACGTAAACAGTCTTCCAGGGGATAAGAACCTTACAGAA
AAAGCAGAAATGCCTGGGGCACTGGATTACCGATGTAATCAAATTCAGTCCTTGAATTGAACACAGGATT
GCCTAGAGCAAGGCCAGCCAGAGATTCATCTCAGAGGGAGAAAGGTGTCTTTGGAGCAATTTTGTGGTAA
TCTAGTATGTATCACATAAGTTTAGACGCATTTGGGACTGGAAAGATGTGAACAAAGCACCCTATGGCTC
ACATCTGTCATTAACTCTAGTTCCAGTGCACCTGACACCGTCTTCTGGCCTCTGCAGTGACCAAGCACAT
GGGTAGTATGTAGACATATACATAAGCAAAACACACATCATTAAAAAGTGACATTTCCCAAAGGAAGCTG
AAGAACCAGTTCTTGAGAAGATAGTAGAAATCAGAAGGGGAAATAGTAGACATACAGAGGGACTGACCAG
GTTGTGTCACCTTTATAGGCTAGGCTAATGGATGATCGACACTAGCGCTCTTTGTGAAGGACACACAAAT
GAGACATAGTTTATAGGACTAAACACACTTCTAAGCAATTTAATGAGACTTAAGACCCTGTCTCTAGCAA
ATACTCTGGATGATATTCAGCTCAAGGCTCTTGTCAGACATGTTTCCATTTTCAAGGTGAGCTAACTGGC
CAAAACTGCCAACAACCTGTAGTGAATAGAGAAGATGAGAAAATCTGGATTCTCAAATGACCTAATGAAA
GCCACTGGAGCGCCATATGGTTTCTGTGAAAATGCCTTTTCAATCATTAACCTCTTAAATGAGTGTTAGC
ATCCTAACTAATGAGTGGTGCAGAATAGTGGGTCTGCTTAGCTTAACTAAGGCCAAGAAAACAAAACAGG
AAATTCATTCCATGTCATGAGACTCATACTACGAGGTTCCCTTAGACCTCAGGAGAAAAAGTCTTTGGCT
GTAAGAACACACCTCAGTGGATGTGGTAGACTATGCCTTTACTCTTTTTTTTTTTTTTTTTTTTTTTTGG
GTTTTTTCGAGACAGGGTTTCTCTGTGTAGCCTTGGCTGTCCTGGAACTCACTTTGTTGACCAGGCTGGC
CTCGAACTCAGAGATCCGCCTGCCTCTGCCTCTCAAGTGCTAGAATTAAAAGTGTGCGCCACCACTCCCA
GCTATATAGACTATGCCTTTAATCAGGACACTTGGGAGGCAGGGGGATCTCAAATTCAATTCCAGACAGA
TGACTGACAAACACACACATACACCATTCGTCTTTTCTTTTTTTCTTTTTTCTTTTGAAAACAGGTTTCT
CTATGCAGCCCTGGCTTTCCTAGAATTCAATCTATAGACCCAGCTGGCCTCAAACACAGAACCTCTTGCC
TCTGCCTCCTCAACACTATGACTAAAGGTGTGAACCACCACCACCACCACCCACCTGGCCAAAGAATGAA
TTGAGTGAATAAGTACGAGTGCAACTCTCCAGCAGCCTGAGGCAAGAAAGCTTAACAGTTGAACCTGAGA
CCCTACTTCGTTTGTGTTGTACATATCTTCTCATAATGAACTAGGCAGCCTAGTCTCTCTACCAAATACA
CCATGCACTTACACCTCCTCAAACCAACTGCAACAGCTACACACATTTCCATGGCTTGCCTGTAATAATA
AATTCACAAACTTCCTCTAAGTAACTTTTAGTGGAAATCTACCAGGTTATGCCTATTTGTGATTGGGTGC
ACAGATGACTAGATGAGATGTAATTTGGGAAGTGACATGCAATAGGAAAAATGAATATATAACCTATAAA
TAGAAAACACCAAGGCAAGCGTGGTGACTCACACCTTTAATTAGCACTTGGGAGGCAGAAGTCGCATCAT
CTCTTAGGTCAAGGCCAATCTAGTTCCAGACCAGCAAGGACAACAGAAACCTTGCCTTGATATAAACATT
TTAAAACTTTAAAAATAGAGAAGCCCAAACTCTGCTCATTGGTAATCTACCCTTCCTTTCTTTAGACACC
TTGAGAAGCTAGGCTACATAGCTTTGGGTCCTTACGTACCCCCACTCACTCAGCCTGCAGTCAATCTCTG
ATAGTGTTTCCTGCCATAAGCTACACTACTGTTTTGCTCCAAACCTTACTTCTAGTACAAATCCATGTGA
GGTCTTCGTTTCAATTTGGGGGGGAAGAGGCCAGAACACTTGCCGCAGATCCCAACAACGGGCAGCACAT
TCCCAGCTAGTGTATCTGATACAAACTCTATCTTCATTCAGAACCATCAAGTCTAAGCCCCAAGAGCAAA
GGTAAATTCATGTATGTTTGGCTGGAGAAAGCATTTCAAGTCAAGGTGAGCCTTGAACTCCTAACACTCT
TGCCTCTACCTTCCAAATGCCAATATAGGTATTTGTCACACCAGCTTCTCAAATCCTGTTGGGCTAGCAA
CTGGGTGGGAGGAGTGTAGAGGGGTACTAAAAAATGGACTCAAGGCCTCTTCAAAACCACTGAGGCCTTG
TACAGGATTTGAACTTCCTTCTCTTTTCAGCATCCTGAAGTACAAAGCTAAAGCAAAGTAAATTTTTGCT
TGGCCTGAGGACTTCCAAAAATCTAGGCTCTCACTGGAGAAGAAACCTAGCTGGAAATTCCACAGTTCTG
ATAAGCCAATTCTTTTTTTTTTTAACCATTTATTTATTTATAAGTAAGTACACTGTAGCTGTCTTCAGAC
ATCCCAGATCTCATGACGGATGGCTGTGAGCTACCTTGTGGTTGCTGGGATTTTAACTCAGGACCTTCAG
AAGAGCAGTCAGTGCTCTTAACCAGTGCTCTCCGGCCCAGTGGAAACCAATTCTTTAGTGTGGGGACAGG
CTTTCAGTCATAGCCTATCAGTCAATGTCCTAGTGAGAAACCAGTCTATATTTTGAGGCTTGAGAGGCCT
GATTCCAAGGACAGTTTTAAACCCGGAGAAAGGAAGAGAGCTAGCTCTAGGGCAGCAGACGGAGCCCTGA
GGGAAGGGTAGTGTGTGGTAAGGCCCACAGCTTTCCTCAGACCTCTGAAGGCTCTAGCTCATCTCCTTTG
AAGACAGAAGAAGCAAAGTCTGTTCTCCTACAAAGACGTTCCTGTCTTTCTCAAGGCCTCCTCTATCATC
ACTGCAGACCACATTAAAATAATCTTCCAGCCAGGCGGTGGTGGCACACACCTTTAATCCCAGCACTTGG
GAGGCAGAGGCAGGCCGGATCTCTGAGTTTGAGGCCAGCCTGGTCTACAAAGTGAGTTCCAGGACAGCCA
GAGCTATACAGAGAAACCCTGTCTCGAAAAACCAAAAAAAAAAAAAAAAAAAAAAAAAAAAGATTACTGT
ATTTGTGAGCCTCAATCTCATCGTGTCGTACATGGAACAGTGGCATTAACTTTTAAGGTTGGGATTGCTG
GTATTAAGGGGAGGGTTTTGGAAGCTGCTTAGCACAGTGTCAGTCGTAGGAAATATTCACTGTATGGTGG
TTCTTGTCACTCAGCCTGTTTTTGTTTTTGTTTTGTTTTTTGTTTTTTTCCTGAGACAGGGTTTCTCTGT
AGTGTTTATATATATATATATATATATAACTTCAGACAGCAAAAGAGGGTATCAGAAAGGGCTAATAGAC
AACTTGCACCTCACCCTATAGGTGGAACAACAGTATGAACTAACCAGTACCCCCCGGAGCTCGTGTCTCT
AGCTGGATATATAGCAGAAGATGGCCTAGATGGCCATCAGTGGAAAGAGAGGCCCATTGGTCTTACAAAC
TTTATGTGCCTCAGTACAAGGGAACACCAGGGCCAAGAAAGCGAGGGGAGGGGGGTTGGGAGACTTTCAG
AGTAGCATTGGAAATATAAATGAAGAAAATACCTCCTCATCACAGCAGTCCGCTCAGCTCAGAATCCAGA
GACTATTGCGCTGGAGAAAAATCTGCAGTTAACTTTACCTATTATACCTTCCTCTCTCCAATGTCCTGAG
AAGGACCACTTGAAAGGACAGAAAGCCAAGCCCAGGTGAAAGCCTATCATTACAGCACACTACCAATGGA
CAAACGGACACAGGTCCCATTCTCTGTCCCATTTCCTATGACCAAGCAGGCGTTGCCTCATTCACCTCAT
CACACAGCAAACCTCACATGAATAACGACACATGGCCAGCGGGCCCACCAGCTTCTTTATACAGTTCAAT
AGAAGTGACAGCAAAGTAGGGAAAGTGGTGTTGCTGAGGAGCTAAAGGTGCACAGTGGTAAGCCCAGCAC
TGAGGAGATGGAGGCTGATGAAAGGGATTCTAGGCCAGCCTCAGCTGCAAGAGTTCAAAGCCAGCCTGAA
ATACATAACACCCTATCTCCGGAAAGAAAAAAATTGTGGTGTTTCAGTTTGATAAGTCTCCATATCAATC
CCTGTATCCCAATCCAGAGGCTGCCAAAGACAGAGGGGCTGAGGAAGGTACTTAGTCATAAGGAACACTG
CTGTGGCCAGCCAGCAGATGGCAAGAGGACTTCACTTCTTCACAATCTGAATGACGTCTTCATCTTCCAA
TGTGTGGTCTTTACCCACTTTCTGAGGATTATGTTTCACAGACAGACCCCAGACCAAAGCACTGTATGGA
GAGGAATAAAGAGTCAGTGGCTGTAGCAAGCAGCTGCTTCCCTAACTGCCCAGGTGCCAGCTTATCAAAT
TTAGCATCCTGGATCTTAAAAGGCACAGAACTACAACAGATAAAAGCCCTCTTCTAAATACATCAGAATA
AACAAACAGTCAAAGCCACTTGCTAAAGCAGTGTTGCACACTGAGTCATGGGATCGCTGTCATTCAACAG
CCAATTAGTTTAAACCAACTGGAGATATCTAGACCCAGCTTTCTTGTACAAAGTGGTTGATTCGAGGCTG
CTAACAAATCGAGCAGTGTGGTTTTCAAGA
